Addgene plasmid #48518: pFUSB4_GCCG
Depositing lab: Stephen Ekker. Depositing organization: Mayo Foundation for Medical Education and Research. Publication: High Efficiency In Vivo Genome Engineering with a Simplified 15-RVD GoldyTALEN Design. Ma AC, Lee HB, Clark KJ, Ekker SC. PLoS One. 2013 May 29;8(5):e65259. doi: 10.1371/journal.pone.0065259. Print 2013. PubMed 23734242.
Backbone
  Vector backbone: pFUS_B4
  Vector type: Mammalian Expression, TALEN
Growth in bacteria
  Bacterial resistance: Spectinomycin, 50 μg/mL
  Growth temperature: 37°C
  Growth strain: Top10
  Copy number: Unknown
Gene/Insert
  Gene/Insert name: RVD sequence: NN HD HD NN
  Species: Synthetic
  Cloning method: Unknown
  Sequencing primers: 5′ ttgatgcctggcagttccct; 3′ cgaaccgaacaggcttatgt
Terms and licenses: Academic/Nonprofit Terms; Industry Terms: Not Available to Industry
Depositor comments: Plasmid was created using Golden Gate cloning.
How to cite: pFUSB4_GCCG was a gift from Stephen Ekker (Addgene plasmid # 48518 ; http://n2t.net/addgene:48518 ; RRID:Addgene_48518)
