[The description below was written by a language model from this plasmid's Addgene catalogue record and pLannotate feature annotations shown in this document.]
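Description:
pFUSB4_GCCG is a small (about 2.9 kb) bacterial intermediate plasmid for Golden Gate assembly of TALE nuclease repeat arrays. It is built on the pFUS_B4 array vector and carries a pre-assembled synthetic block of four TALE repeats. The repeat-variable diresidues are NN HD HD NN, which by the standard TALE code correspond to the DNA tetranucleotide G-C-C-G given in the plasmid's name. Although the repository lists it under mammalian expression and TALEN vector types, the annotated features show no eukaryotic promoter, nuclease domain or polyadenylation signal. It is therefore better understood as a cloning module than as an expression construct in its own right.

The plasmid replicates in E. coli from a high-copy ColE1/pUC-type origin. Selection is with spectinomycin through the aadA (SmR) aminoglycoside adenylyltransferase gene, which sits downstream of a fragment of the class 1 integron Pc promoter and a remnant of a gentamicin resistance gene. Short lacZα and lacI fragments are probably leftovers of the backbone's blue/white screening cassette, which would have been displaced when the repeats were inserted. The rrnB T1 and T2 terminators insulate the cloning region. The automated annotation did not detect the TALE repeats themselves, so the insert, presumably lying in the unannotated stretch near the lacZα remnant, is known only from the catalogue fields.

The associated publication describes a simplified 15-RVD GoldyTALEN design for in vivo genome engineering. This suggests the plasmid is one of a set of ready-made four-repeat modules that are combined with other array intermediates in a final Golden Gate step. That step would place a full-length repeat array into a TALEN expression backbone and reduce the number of individual repeat plasmids to be handled.
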