Features (pLannotate 1.2.2; 8 found; start..end, strand, type, name):
      3..39      -  CDS            lacZα (fragment): LacZα fragment of β-galactosidase; lacZ fragment
    596..619     +  promoter       Pc promoter (fragment): intI1 (promoter lies within the coding sequence); class 1 integron promoter
    795..851     +  CDS            GmR (fragment): gentamycin acetyltransferase; aacC1; confers resistance to gentamycin
    858..1649    +  CDS            SmR: aminoglycoside adenylyltransferase (Murphy, 1985); aadA; confers resistance to spectinomycin and streptomycin
   1742..2330    +  rep_origin     ori: high-copy-number ColE1/pMB1/pBR322/pUC origin of replication
   2513..2605    +  CDS            lacI (fragment): lac repressor; lacI; The lac repressor binds to the lac operator to inhibit transcription in E. coli. This inhibition can be relieved by adding lactose or isopropyl-β-D-thiogalactopyranoside (IPTG).
   2660..2687    -  terminator     rrnB T2 terminator: transcription terminator T2 from the E. coli rrnB gene
   2819..2862    +  terminator     rrnB T1 terminator: Escherichia coli rrnB; transcription terminator T1 from the E. coli rrnB gene
>Addgene plasmid #48518 | pFUSB4_GCCG | depositor full sequence | sequence record 70218 | Full Sequence
ATGTTTTCCCAGTCACGACGTTGTAAAACGACGGCCAGTCTTAAGCGTCTCATGGCCTGACCCCGGACCA
AGTGGTGGCCTATCGCCAGCAACAATGGCGGCAAGCAAGCGCTCGAAACGGTGCAGCGGCTGTTGCCGGT
GCTGTGCCAGGACCATGGCCTGACTCCGGACCAAGTGGTGGCTATCGCCAGCCACGATGGCGGCAAGCAA
GCGCTCGAAACGGTGCAGCGGCTGTTGCCGGTGCTGTGCCAGGACCATGGCCTGACTCCGGACCAAGTGG
TGGCTATCGCCAGCCACGATGGCGGCAAGCAAGCGCTCGAAACGGTGCAGCGGCTGTTGCCGGTGCTGTG
CCAGGACCATGGCCTGACCCCGGACCAAGTGGTGGCTATCGCCAGCAACAATGGCGGCAAGCAAGCGCTC
GAAACGGTGCAGCGGCTGTTGCCGGTGCTGTGCCAGGACCATGGCCTGACCCCGGACCAAGTGGTGGCTA
TCGAGACGTCTAGACCAGCCAGGACAGAAATGCCTCGACTTCGCTGCTACCCAAGGTTGCCGGGTGACGC
ACACCGTGGAAACGGATGAAGGCACGAACCCAGTGGACATAAGCCTGTTCGGTTCGTAAGCTGTAATGCA
AGTAGCGTATGCGCTCACGCAACTGGTCCAGAACCTTGACCGAACGCAGCGGTGGTAACGGCGCAGTGGC
GGTTTTCATGGCTTGTTATGACTGTTTTTTTGGGGTACAGTCTATGCCTCGGGCATCCAAGCAGCAAGCG
CGTTACGCCGTGGGTCGATGTTTGATGTTATGGAGCAGCAACGATGTTACGCAGCAGGGCAGTCGCCCTA
AAACAAAGTTAAACATTATGAGGGAAGCGGTGATCGCCGAAGTATCGACTCAACTATCAGAGGTAGTTGG
CGTCATCGAGCGCCATCTCGAACCGACGTTGCTGGCCGTACATTTGTACGGCTCCGCAGTGGATGGCGGC
CTGAAGCCACACAGTGATATTGATTTGCTGGTTACGGTGACCGTAAGGCTTGATGAAACAACGCGGCGAG
CTTTGATCAACGACCTTTTGGAAACTTCGGCTTCCCCTGGAGAGAGCGAGATTCTCCGCGCTGTAGAAGT
CACCATTGTTGTGCACGACGACATCATTCCGTGGCGTTATCCAGCTAAGCGCGAACTGCAATTTGGAGAA
TGGCAGCGCAATGACATTCTTGCAGGTATCTTCGAGCCAGCCACGATCGACATTGATCTGGCTATCTTGC
TGACAAAAGCAAGAGAACATAGCGTTGCCTTGGTAGGTCCAGCGGCGGAGGAACTCTTTGATCCGGTTCC
TGAACAGGATCTATTTGAGGCGCTAAATGAAACCTTAACGCTATGGAACTCGCCGCCCGACTGGGCTGGC
GATGAGCGAAATGTAGTGCTTACGTTGTCCCGCATTTGGTACAGCGCAGTAACCGGCAAAATCGCGCCGA
AGGATGTCGCTGCCGACTGGGCAATGGAGCGCCTGCCGGCCCAGTATCAGCCCGTCATACTTGAAGCTAG
ACAGGCTTATCTTGGACAAGAAGAAGATCGCTTGGCCTCGCGCGCAGATCAGTTGGAAGAATTTGTCCAC
TACGTGAAAGGCGAGATCACCAAGGTAGTCGGCAAATAACCCTCGAGCCACCCATGACCAAAATCCCTTA
ACGTGAGTTACGCGTCGTTCCACTGAGCGTCAGACCCCGTAGAAAAGATCAAAGGATCTTCTTGAGATCC
TTTTTTTCTGCGCGTAATCTGCTGCTTGCAAACAAAAAAACCACCGCTACCAGCGGTGGTTTGTTTGCCG
GATCAAGAGCTACCAACTCTTTTTCCGAAGGTAACTGGCTTCAGCAGAGCGCAGATACCAAATACTGTCC
TTCTAGTGTAGCCGTAGTTAGGCCACCACTTCAAGAACTCTGTAGCACCGCCTACATACCTCGCTCTGCT
AATCCTGTTACCAGTGGCTGCTGCCAGTGGCGATAAGTCGTGTCTTACCGGGTTGGACTCAAGACGATAG
TTACCGGATAAGGCGCAGCGGTCGGGCTGAACGGGGGGTTCGTGCACACAGCCCAGCTTGGAGCGAACGA
CCTACACCGAACTGAGATACCTACAGCGTGAGCATTGAGAAAGCGCCACGCTTCCCGAAGGGAGAAAGGC
GGACAGGTATCCGGTAAGCGGCAGGGTCGGAACAGGAGAGCGCACGAGGGAGCTTCCAGGGGGAAACGCC
TGGTATCTTTATAGTCCTGTCGGGTTTCGCCACCTCTGACTTGAGCGTCGATTTTTGTGATGCTCGTCAG
GGGGGCGGAGCCTATGGAAAAACGCCAGCAACGCGGCCTTTTTACGGTTCCTGGCCTTTTGCTGGCCTTT
TGCTCACATGTTCTTTCCTGCGTTATCCCCTGATTCTGTGGATAACCGTATTACCGCCTTTGAGTGAGCT
GATACCGCTCGCCGCAGCCGAACGACCGAGCGCAGCGAGTCAGTGAGCGAGGAAGCGGAAGAGCGCCCAA
TACGCAAACCGCCTCTCCCCGCGCGTTGGCCGATTCATTAATGCAGCTGGCACGACAGGTTTCCCGACTG
GAAAGCGGGCAGTGAGCGCAACGCAATTAATACGCGTACCGCTAGCCAGGAAGAGTTTGTAGAAACGCAA
AAAGGCCATCCGTCAGGATGGCCTTCTGCTTAGTTTGATGCCTGGCAGTTTATGGCGGGCGTCCTGCCCG
CCACCCTCCGGGCCGTTGCTTCACAACGTTCAAATCCGCTCCCGGCGGATTTGTCCTACTCAGGAGAGCG
TTCACCGACAAACAACAGATAAAACGAAAGGCCCAGTCTTCCGACTGAGCCTTTCGTTTTATTTGATGCC
TGGCAGTTCCCTACTCTCGCGTTAACGCTAGCATGG
