>Addgene plasmid #48518 | pFUSB4_GCCG | addgene partial sequence | sequence record 70956 | pCR8_F1 5'-ttgatgcctggcagttccct-3'
TCACGACGTTGTAAAACGACGGCCAGTCTTAAGCGTCTCATGGCCTGACCCCGGACCAAGTGGTGGCTAT
CGCCAGCAACAATGGCGGCAAGCAAGCGCTCGAAACGGTGCAGCGGCTGTTGCCGGTGCTGTGCCAGGAC
CATGGCCTGACTCCGGACCAAGTGGTGGCTATCGCCAGCCACGATGGCGGCAAGCAAGCGCTCGAAACGG
TGCAGCGGCTGTTGCCGGTGCTGTGCCAGGACCATGGCCTGACTCCGGACCAAGTGGTGGCTATCGCCAG
CCACGATGGCGGCAAGCAAGCGCTCGAAACGGTGCAGCGGCTGTTGCCGGTGCTGTGCCAGGACCATGGC
CTGACCCCGGACCAAGTGGTGGCTATCGCCAGCAACAATGGCGGCAAGCAAGCGCTCGAAACGGTGCAGC
GGCTGTTGCCGGTGCTGTGCCAGGACCATGGCCTGACCCCGGACCAAGTGGTGGCTATCGAGACGTCTAG
ACCAGCCAGGACAGAAATGCCTCGACTTCGCTGCTACCCAAGGTTGCCGGGTGACGCACACCGTGGAAAC
GGATGAAGGCACGAACCCAGTGGACATAAGCCTGTTCGGTTCGTAAGCTGTAATGCAAGTAGCGTATGCG
CTCACGCAACTGGTCCAGAACCTTGACCGAACGCAGCGGTGGTAACGGCGCAGTGGCGGTTTTCATGGCT
TGTTATGACTGTTTTTTTGGGGTACAGTCTATGCCTCGGGCATCCAAGCAGCAAGCGCGTTACGCCGTGG
GTCGATGTTTGATGTTATGGAGCAGCAACGATGTTACGCAGCAGGGCAGTCGCCCTAAAACAAAGTTAAA
CATTATGAGGGAAGCGGTGATCGCCGAAGTATCGACTCAACTATCAGAGGTAGTTGGCGTCATCGAGCGC
CATCTCGAACCGACGTTGCTGGCCGTACATTTGTA
